>Addgene plasmid #113363 | rs769-major | addgene full sequence | sequence record 220986 | Addgene NGS Result
AATGAGTCTTCGGACCTCGCGGGGGCCGCTTAAGCGGTGGTTAGGGTTTGTCTGACGCGGGGGGAGGGGG
AAGGAACGAAACACTCTCATTCGGAGGCGGCTCGGGGTTTGGTCTTGGTGGCCACGGGCACGCAGAAGAG
CGCCGCGATCCTCTTAAGCACCCCCCCGCCCTCCGTGGAGGCGGGGGTTTGGTCGGCGGGTGGTAACTGG
CGGGCCGCTGACTCGGGCGGGTCGCGCGCCCCAGAGTGTGACCTTTTCGGTCTGCTCGCAGACCCCCGGG
CGGCGCCGCCGCGGCGGCGACGGGCTCGCTGGGTCCTAGGCTCCATGGGGACCGTATACGTGGACAGGCT
CTGGAGCATCCGCACGACTGCGGTGATATTACCGGAGACCTTCTGCGGGACGAGCCGGGTCACGCGGCTG
ACGCGGAGCGTCCGTTGGGCGACAAACACCAGGACGGGGCACAGGTACACTATCTTGTCACCCGGAGGCG
CGAGGGACTGCAGGAGCTTCAGGGAGTGGCGCAGCTGCTTCATCCCCGTGGCCCGTTGCTCGCGTTTGCT
GGCGGTGTCCCCGGAAGAAATATATTTGCATGTCTTTAGTTCTATGATGACACAAACCCCGCCCAGCGTC
TTGTCATTGGCGAATTCGAACACGCAGATGCAGTCGGGGCGGCGCGGTCCCAGGTCCACTTCGCATATTA
AGGTGACGCGTGTGGCCTCGAACACCGAGCGACCCTGCAGCGACCCGCTTAAAAGCTTGGCAATCCGGTA
CTGTTGGTAAAGCCACCATGGAAGATGCCAAAAACATTAAGAAGGGCCCAGCGCCATTCTACCCACTCGA
AGACGGGACCGCCGGCGAGCAGCTGCACAAAGCCATGAAGCGCTACGCCCTGGTGCCCGGCACCATCGCC
TTTACCGACGCACATATCGAGGTGGACATTACCTACGCCGAGTACTTCGAGATGAGCGTTCGGCTGGCAG
AAGCTATGAAGCGCTATGGGCTGAATACAAACCATCGGATCGTGGTGTGCAGCGAGAATAGCTTGCAGTT
CTTCATGCCCGTGTTGGGTGCCCTGTTCATCGGTGTGGCTGTGGCCCCAGCTAACGACATCTACAACGAG
CGCGAGCTGCTGAACAGCATGGGCATCAGCCAGCCCACCGTCGTATTCGTGAGCAAGAAAGGGCTGCAAA
AGATCCTCAACGTGCAAAAGAAGCTACCGATCATACAAAAGATCATCATCATGGATAGCAAGACCGACTA
CCAGGGCTTCCAAAGCATGTACACCTTCGTGACTTCCCATTTGCCACCCGGCTTCAACGAGTACGACTTC
GTGCCCGAGAGCTTCGACCGGGACAAAACCATCGCCCTGATCATGAACAGTAGTGGCAGTACCGGATTGC
CCAAGGGCGTAGCCCTACCGCACCGCACCGCTTGTGTCCGATTCAGTCATGCCCGCGACCCCATCTTCGG
CAACCAGATCATCCCCGACACCGCTATCCTCAGCGTGGTGCCATTTCACCACGGCTTCGGCATGTTCACC
ACGCTGGGCTACTTGATCTGCGGCTTTCGGGTCGTGCTCATGTACCGCTTCGAGGAGGAGCTATTCTTGC
GCAGCTTGCAAGACTATAAGATTCAATCTGCCCTGCTGGTGCCCACACTATTTAGCTTCTTCGCTAAGAG
CACTCTCATCGACAAGTACGACCTAAGCAACTTGCACGAGATCGCCAGCGGCGGGGCGCCGCTCAGCAAG
GAGGTAGGTGAGGCCGTGGCCAAACGCTTCCACCTACCAGGCATCCGCCAGGGCTACGGCCTGACAGAAA
CAACCAGCGCCATTCTGATCACCCCCGAAGGGGACGACAAGCCTGGCGCAGTAGGCAAGGTGGTGCCCTT
CTTCGAGGCTAAGGTGGTGGACTTGGACACCGGTAAGACACTGGGTGTGAACCAGCGCGGCGAGCTGTGC
GTCCGTGGCCCCATGATCATGAGCGGCTACGTTAACAACCCCGAGGCTACAAACGCTCTCATCGACAAGG
ACGGCTGGCTGCACAGCGGCGACATCGCCTACTGGGACGAGGACGAGCACTTCTTCATCGTGGACCGGCT
GAAGAGCCTGATCAAATACAAGGGCTACCAGGTAGCCCCAGCCGAACTGGAGAGCATCCTGCTGCAACAC
CCCAACATCTTCGACGCCGGGGTCGCCGGCCTGCCCGACGACGATGCCGGCGAGCTGCCCGCCGCAGTCG
TCGTGCTGGAACACGGTAAAACCATGACCGAGAAGGAGATCGTGGACTATGTGGCCAGCCAGGTTACAAC
CGCCAAGAAGCTGCGCGGTGGTGTTGTGTTCGTGGACGAGGTGCCTAAAGGACTGACCGGCAAGTTGGAC
GCCCGCAAGATCCGCGAGATTCTCATTAAGGCCAAGAAGGGCGGCAAGATCGCCGTGTAATAATTCTAGA
GTCGGGGCGGCCGGCCGCTTCGAGCAGACATGATAAGATACATTGATGAGTTTGGACAAACCACAACTAG
AATGCAGTGAAAAAAATGCTTTATTTGTGAAATTTGTGATGCTATTGCTTTATTTGTAACCATTATAAGC
TGCAATAAACAAGTTAACAACAACAATTGCATTCATTTTATGTTTCAGGTTCAGGGGGAGGTGTGGGAGG
TTTTTTAAAGCAAGTAAAACCTCTACAAATGTGGTAAAATCGATAAGGATCCGTCGACCGATGCCCTTGA
GAGCCTTCAACCCAGTCAGCTCCTTCCGGTGGGCGCGGGGCATGACTATCGTCGCCGCACTTATGACTGT
CTTCTTTATCATGCAACTCGTAGGACAGGTGCCGGCAGCGCTCTTCCGCTTCCTCGCTCACTGACTCGCT
GCGCTCGGTCGTTCGGCTGCGGCGAGCGGTATCAGCTCACTCAAAGGCGGTAATACGGTTATCCACAGAA
TCAGGGGATAACGCAGGAAAGAACATGTGAGCAAAAGGCCAGCAAAAGGCCAGGAACCGTAAAAAGGCCG
CGTTGCTGGCGTTTTTCCATAGGCTCCGCCCCCCTGACGAGCATCACAAAAATCGACGCTCAAGTCAGAG
GTGGCGAAACCCGACAGGACTATAAAGATACCAGGCGTTTCCCCCTGGAAGCTCCCTCGTGCGCTCTCCT
GTTCCGACCCTGCCGCTTACCGGATACCTGTCCGCCTTTCTCCCTTCGGGAAGCGTGGCGCTTTCTCATA
GCTCACGCTGTAGGTATCTCAGTTCGGTGTAGGTCGTTCGCTCCAAGCTGGGCTGTGTGCACGAACCCCC
CGTTCAGCCCGACCGCTGCGCCTTATCCGGTAACTATCGTCTTGAGTCCAACCCGGTAAGACACGACTTA
TCGCCACTGGCAGCAGCCACTGGTAACAGGATTAGCAGAGCGAGGTATGTAGGCGGTGCTACAGAGTTCT
TGAAGTGGTGGCCTAACTACGGCTACACTAGAAGAACAGTATTTGGTATCTGCGCTCTGCTGAAGCCAGT
TACCTTCGGAAAAAGAGTTGGTAGCTCTTGATCCGGCAAACAAACCACCGCTGGTAGCGGTGGTTTTTTT
GTTTGCAAGCAGCAGATTACGCGCAGAAAAAAAGGATCTCAAGAAGATCCTTTGATCTTTTCTACGGGGT
CTGACGCTCAGTGGAACGAAAACTCACGTTAAGGGATTTTGGTCATGAGATTATCAAAAAGGATCTTCAC
CTAGATCCTTTTAAATTAAAAATGAAGTTTTAAATCAATCTAAAGTATATATGAGTAAACTTGGTCTGAC
AGCGGCCGCAAATGCTAAACCACTGCAGTGGTTACCAGTGCTTGATCAGTGAGGCACCGATCTCAGCGAT
CTGCCTATTTCGTTCGTCCATAGTGGCCTGACTCCCCGTCGTGTAGATCACTACGATTCGTGAGGGCTTA
CCATCAGGCCCCAGCGCAGCAATGATGCCGCGAGAGCCGCGTTCACCGGCCCCCGATTTGTCAGCAATGA
ACCAGCCAGCAGGGAGGGCCGAGCGAAGAAGTGGTCCTGCTACTTTGTCCGCCTCCATCCAGTCTATGAG
CTGCTGTCGTGATGCTAGAGTAAGAAGTTCGCCAGTGAGTAGTTTCCGAAGAGTTGTGGCCATTGCTACT
GGCATCGTGGTATCACGCTCGTCGTTCGGTATGGCTTCGTTCAACTCTGGTTCCCAGCGGTCAAGCCGGG
TCACATGATCACCCATATTATGAAGAAATGCAGTCAGCTCCTTAGGGCCTCCGATCGTTGTCAGAAGTAA
GTTGGCCGCGGTGTTGTCGCTCATGGTAATGGCAGCACTACACAATTCTCTTACCGTCATGCCATCCGTA
AGATGCTTTTCCGTGACCGGCGAGTACTCAACCAAGTCGTTTTGTGAGTAGTGTATACGGCGACCAAGCT
GCTCTTGCCCGGCGTCTATACGGGACAACACCGCGCCACATAGCAGTACTTTGAAAGTGCTCATCATCGG
GAATCGTTCTTCGGGGCGGAAAGACTCAAGGATCTTGCCGCTATTGAGATCCAGTTCGATATAGCCCACT
CTTGCACCCAGTTGATCTTCAGCATCTTTTACTTTCACCAGCGTTTCGGGGTGTGCAAAAACAGGCAAGC
AAAATGCCGCAAAGAAGGGAATGAGTGCGACACGAAAATGTTGGATGCTCATACTCGTCCTTTTTCAATA
TTATTGAAGCATTTATCAGGGTTACTAGTACGTCTCTCAAGGATAAGTAAGTAATATTAAGGTACGGGAG
GTATTGGACAGGCCGCAATAAAATATCTTTATTTTCATTACATCTGTGTGTTGGTTTTTTGTGTGAATCG
ATAGTACTAACATACGCTCTCCATCAAAACAAAACGAAACAAAACAAACTAGCAAAATAGGCTGTCCCCA
GTGCAAGTGCAGGTGCCAGAACATTTCTCTGGCCTAACTGGCCGGTACCCCGTTCCTATGCCAAGCGTAA
CATAATTCTGATAGGTCAAGGAAATCTTACTGCCCTTTTTTTTTTTTTCTTTAAATCAGTGTCTCATTAA
AGAATTTTTGGAAAATAGCTTGTAGGCTTCGGGAAGGGGTATTTTTAAAAAATAGCTGTACGGTTTCATA
AAGTTTCAGTGATAAATATCCTCAATCAAGGGCCAACAATTTTAGATTAAGACAATTGCCAGTTGTAAGA
TAATATCAAGGCATCCTGAGATTGTCACTTATTTTAGATATTTTAGGAGTTCTTCAAGAAAATGTTAATT
ACAACAAATGTTTACACAGTCAAATAAATGGCAATGAATAATCAATTGAATATAAAGACCATTAAATTTT
TCTGAATTCAAAATGTATAGCTTTATAGCTTTACTTACAAATATTTAATCACTCTTTCTATATTAACTTT
TTATTTTAAACCAAACAAATGATGTTTGGTGGGATACATTTTTCTACATGGAAAAATAGCTTTTGAAAAA
TCAACTCTAGGCCAGATTTTCACTCTCCCCAGATTA
Features (pLannotate 1.2.2; 10 found; start..end, strand, type, name):
      1..752     +  promoter       HSV TK promoter: herpes simplex virus thymidine kinase promoter
    788..2440    +  CDS            luciferase: firefly luciferase synthetic luc2 version of the luciferase gene
   2484..2605    -  polyA_signal   SV40 poly(A) signal: SV40 polyadenylation signal
   2628..2696    -  CDS            large T antigen (fragment): large T antigen from SV40 (simian virus 40)
   2712..2844    +  CDS            TcR (fragment): tetracycline efflux protein; tet; confers resistance to tetracycline
   3024..3612    -  rep_origin     ori: high-copy-number ColE1/pMB1/pBR322/pUC origin of replication
   3812..4672    -  CDS            AmpR: β-lactamase confers resistance to ampicillin, carbenicillin, and related antibiotics
   4673..4714    -  promoter       AmpR promoter (fragment): bla
   4777..4825    +  polyA_signal   poly(A) signal: synthetic polyadenylation signal
   4839..4930    +  misc_feature   pause site: RNA polymerase II transcriptional pause signal from the human α2 globin gene
