[The description below was written by a language model from this plasmid's Addgene catalogue record and pLannotate feature annotations shown in this document.]
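Description:
rs769-major is a firefly luciferase reporter plasmid built on the pGL4-TK backbone (Promega) and designed to test the enhancer activity of a human genomic fragment in transfected mammalian cells. It is maintained in E. coli through a high-copy ColE1/pUC-type origin and selected with ampicillin via the β-lactamase (AmpR) gene. The annotation also picks up short fragments of a tetracycline resistance gene and of SV40 large T antigen. These are partial matches within backbone sequence rather than functional genes.

The reporter unit consists of the herpes simplex virus thymidine kinase (HSV TK) promoter, which provides modest basal transcription, driving the synthetic luc2 version of firefly luciferase, followed by an SV40 polyadenylation signal. Upstream of the cloning region lie a synthetic poly(A) signal and an RNA polymerase II transcriptional pause site from the human α2 globin gene. Together they block read-through transcription from the backbone, so the luciferase signal reflects the activity of the inserted element and the TK promoter.

The insert is a human sequence carrying the major (C) allele of SNP rs7697634, cloned between KpnI and EcoRV sites. It is not annotated as a separate feature in the table, though the circular map leaves an unannotated stretch between the pause site and the TK promoter where such an element would be expected. Its length is not stated. According to the record, the construct is used to evaluate enhancer activity of a FOXA1 DIV motif in the context of this allele. The naming suggests the readout would be compared with a construct carrying the alternative allele, although no such partner is described in this record.
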