Addgene plasmid #113363: rs769-major
Purpose: evaluate FOXA1 DIV motif enhancer activity in SNP rs7697634 major allele (C)
Depositing lab: Ralf Jauch. Depositing organization: Guangzhou Institute of Biomedicine and Health (GIBH), Chinese Academy of Sciences. Publication: DNA-mediated dimerization on a compact sequence signature controls enhancer engagement and regulation by FOXA1. Wang X, Srivastava Y, Jankowski A, Malik V, Wei Y, Del Rosario RC, Cojocaru V, Prabhakar S, Jauch R. Nucleic Acids Res. 2018 Jun 20;46(11):5470-5486. doi: 10.1093/nar/gky259. PubMed 29669022.
Backbone
  Vector backbone: pGL4-TK
  Backbone manufacturer: Promega
  Vector type: Luciferase
Growth in bacteria
  Bacterial resistance: Ampicillin, 100 μg/mL
  Growth temperature: 37°C
  Growth strain: DH5alpha
  Copy number: High Copy
Gene/Insert
  Gene/Insert name: rs7697634 major allele
  Species: H. sapiens (human)
  Cloning method: Restriction Enzyme; 5′ cloning site KpnI (unknown if destroyed); 3′ cloning site EcoRV (unknown if destroyed)
Terms and licenses: Academic/Nonprofit Terms; Industry Terms: Not Available to Industry
How to cite: rs769-major was a gift from Ralf Jauch (Addgene plasmid # 113363 ; http://n2t.net/addgene:113363 ; RRID:Addgene_113363)
