>Addgene plasmid #113363 | rs769-major | depositor partial sequence | sequence record 220994 | major
CAACAAATGT
